Addgene plasmid #247052: pLEXm-hCD45d
Purpose: For mammalian expression of human CD45 domains 1 and 2 with C-terminal Maltose-Binding Protein fusion for secretion into the medium
Depositing lab: Omer Dushek. Depositing organization: University of Oxford. Publication: NanoBondy Reaction through NeissLock Anhydride Allows Covalent Immune Cell Decoration. Vankayala LR, Adoni KR, Lim SYT, Dam T, Dushek O, Thalassinos K, Howarth MR. Bioconjug Chem. 2026 Feb 18;37(2):281-292. doi: 10.1021/acs.bioconjchem.5c00519. Epub 2026 Jan 24. PubMed 41578972.
Backbone
  Vector backbone: pLEXm
  Backbone manufacturer: First described in A.R. Aricescu et al. Acta Crystallogr D Biol Crystallogr. (2006)
  Backbone size w/o insert (bp): 4506
  Total vector size (bp): 6267
  Vector type: Mammalian Expression
Growth in bacteria
  Bacterial resistance: Ampicillin, 100 μg/mL
  Growth temperature: 37°C
  Growth strain: DH5alpha
  Copy number: High Copy
Gene/Insert
  Gene/Insert name: hCD45d1d2-MBP
  Species: H. sapiens (human)
  Insert size (bp): 1761
  Mutation: Domains 1 and 2 only, corresponding to residues 223-392 of UniProtKB accession number P08575
  Promoter: chick β-actin promoter
  Tag / fusion protein: Maltose binding protein (MBP) (C terminal on insert); His6 (C terminal on insert)
  Cloning method: Gibson Cloning
  Sequencing primers: 5′ pLEX-1679F (CAACGTGCTGGTTGTTGTGCTG); 3′ pLEX-1843R (ACCACCTTCTGATAGGCAGCCT)
Resource information
  A portion of this plasmid was derived from a plasmid made by: Original pLEXm-CD45d1d2 was a kind gift from Simon Davis and previously described in Chang et al., 2016 (https://doi.org/10.1038/ni.3392)
Terms and licenses: Academic/Nonprofit Terms; Industry Terms: Not Available to Industry
How to cite: pLEXm-hCD45d was a gift from Omer Dushek (Addgene plasmid # 247052 ; http://n2t.net/addgene:247052 ; RRID:Addgene_247052)
