[The description below was written by a language model from this plasmid's Addgene catalogue record and pLannotate feature annotations shown in this document.]
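Description:
pLEXm-hCD45d is a mammalian expression plasmid built on the pLEXm backbone, designed to produce a secreted fragment of the human CD45 (PTPRC) extracellular region. It is maintained in E. coli through a high-copy ColE1/pUC-type origin and selected with ampicillin via the β-lactamase gene and its native promoter. Residual lac promoter, lac operator, CAP site and a short lacI fragment are backbone remnants with no apparent role in the mammalian cassette. The catalogue lists a total size of 6267 bp, while the sequenced record is 6,279 nt, a minor discrepancy.

Expression is driven by a CAG-type arrangement: the human cytomegalovirus immediate-early enhancer, the chicken β-actin promoter and a chimeric chicken β-actin/rabbit β-globin intron. This combination gives strong constitutive transcription in mammalian cells. The transcript ends at a rabbit β-globin polyadenylation signal. The short HBB fragments annotated on either side of the insert most likely reflect β-globin-derived flanking sequence in this cassette rather than intended coding regions.

The insert encodes only domains 1 and 2 of human CD45, corresponding to residues 223–392 of the reference protein. It is fused at its C terminus to E. coli maltose-binding protein followed by a His6 tag, and was assembled by Gibson cloning. The annotated MBP lacks its own signal sequence, and the feature table does not identify a secretion leader. The stated purpose is secretion into the medium, so a leader presumably lies in the unannotated stretch upstream of the CD45 segment, but the record does not name it. The construct is used to produce soluble, affinity-purifiable CD45d1d2-MBP, and the associated work concerns covalent decoration of immune cells.
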