Features (pLannotate 1.2.2; 15 found; start..end, strand, type, name):
      1..380     +  enhancer       CMV enhancer: human cytomegalovirus immediate early enhancer
    382..659     +  promoter       chicken β-actin promoter: No description available
    660..1676    +  intron         chimeric intron: chimera between introns from chicken β-actin and rabbit β-globin
   1674..1772    +  CDS            HBB (fragment): HBB_LEPEU - Experimental evidence at protein level: Swiss-Prot protein existence level 1. Involved in oxygen transport from the lung to the various peripheral tissues. From Lepus europaeus (European hare).
   1869..2378    +  CDS            PTPRC (fragment): PTPRC_HUMAN - Also known as CD45. Experimental evidence at protein level: Swiss-Prot protein existence level 1. (Microbial infection) Acts as a receptor for human cytomegalovirus protein UL11 and mediates binding of UL11 to T-cells, leading to reduced induction of tyrosine phosphorylation of multiple signaling proteins upon T-cell receptor stimulation and impaired T-cell proliferation. From Homo sapiens (Human).
   2394..3491    +  CDS            MBP: maltose binding protein from E. coli; malE (mutated); This version of the gene does not encode a signal sequence, so MBP will remain in the cytosol.
   3550..3624    +  CDS            HBB (fragment): HBB_PONPY - Experimental evidence at transcript level: Swiss-Prot protein existence level 2. Involved in oxygen transport from the lung to the various peripheral tissues. From Pongo pygmaeus (Bornean orangutan).
   3695..3750    +  polyA_signal   β-globin poly(A) signal: rabbit β-globin polyadenylation signal (Gil and Proudfoot, 1987)
   4135..4151    -  protein_bind   lac operator: The lac repressor binds to the lac operator to inhibit transcription in E. coli. This inhibition can be relieved by adding lactose or isopropyl-β-D-thiogalactopyranoside (IPTG). lac repressor encoded by lacI
   4159..4189    -  promoter       lac promoter: promoter for the E. coli lac operon
   4204..4225    -  protein_bind   CAP binding site: CAP binding activates transcription in the presence of cAMP. E. coli catabolite activator protein
   4241..4342    -  CDS            lacI (fragment): LACI_ECOLI - Experimental evidence at protein level: Swiss-Prot protein existence level 1. Repressor of the lactose operon. Binds allolactose as an inducer. From Escherichia coli (strain K12).
   4525..5113    -  rep_origin     ori: high-copy-number ColE1/pMB1/pBR322/pUC origin of replication
   5284..6144    -  CDS            AmpR: β-lactamase; bla; confers resistance to ampicillin, carbenicillin, and related antibiotics
   6145..6249    -  promoter       AmpR promoter: bla
>Addgene plasmid #247052 | pLEXm-hCD45d | addgene full sequence | sequence record 492518 | Addgene NGS Result
GACATTGATTATTGACTAGTTATTAATAGTAATCAATTACGGGGTCATTAGTTCATAGCCCATATATGGA
GTTCCGCGTTACATAACTTACGGTAAATGGCCCGCCTGGCTGACCGCCCAACGACCCCCGCCCATTGACG
TCAATAATGACGTATGTTCCCATAGTAACGCCAATAGGGACTTTCCATTGACGTCAATGGGTGGAGTATT
TACGGTAAACTGCCCACTTGGCAGTACATCAAGTGTATCATATGCCAAGTACGCCCCCTATTGACGTCAA
TGACGGTAAATGGCCCGCCTGGCATTATGCCCAGTACATGACCTTATGGGACTTTCCTACTTGGCAGTAC
ATCTACGTATTAGTCATCGCTATTACCATGGTCGAGGTGAGCCCCACGTTCTGCTTCACTCTCCCCATCT
CCCCCCCCTCCCCACCCCCAATTTTGTATTTATTTATTTTTTAATTATTTTGTGCAGCGATGGGGGCGGG
GGGGGGGGGGGGGCGCGCGCCAGGCGGGGCGGGGCGGGGCGAGGGGCGGGGCGGGGCGAGGCGGAGAGGT
GCGGCGGCAGCCAATCAGAGCGGCGCGCTCCGAAAGTTTCCTTTTATGGCGAGGCGGCGGCGGCGGCGGC
CCTATAAAAAGCGAAGCGCGCGGCGGGCGGGAGTCGCTGCGCGCTGCCTTCGCCCCGTGCCCCGCTCCGC
CGCCGCCTCGCGCCGCCCGCCCCGGCTCTGACTGACCGCGTTACTCCCACAGGTGAGCGGGCGGGACGGC
CCTTCTCCTCCGGGCTGTAATTAGCGCTTGGTTTAATGACGGCTTGTTTCTTTTCTGTGGCTGCGTGAAA
GCCTTGAGGGGCTCCGGGAGGGCCCTTTGTGCGGGGGGAGCGGCTCGGGGGGTGCGTGCGTGTGTGTGTG
CGTGGGGAGCGCCGCGTGCGGCTCCGCGCTGCCCGGCGGCTGTGAGCGCTGCGGGCGCGGCGCGGGGCTT
TGTGCGCTCCGCAGTGTGCGCGAGGGGAGCGCGGCCGGGGGCGGTGCCCCGCGGTGCGGGGGGGGCTGCG
AGGGGAACAAAGGCTGCGTGCGGGGTGTGTGCGTGGGGGGGTGAGCAGGGGGTGTGGGCGCGTCGGTCGG
GCTGCAACCCCCCCTGCACCCCCCTCCCCGAGTTGCTGAGCACGGCCCGGCTTCGGGTGCGGGGCTCCGT
ACGGGGCGTGGCGCGGGGCTCGCCGTGCCGGGCGGGGGGTGGCGGCAGGTGGGGGTGCCGGGCGGGGCGG
GGCCGCCTCGGGCCGGGGAGGGCTCGGGGGAGGGGCGCGGCGGCCCCCGGAGCGCCGGCGGCTGTCGAGG
CGCGGCGAGCCGCAGCCATTGCCTTTTATGGTAATCGTGCGAGAGGGCGCAGGGACTTCCTTTGTCCCAA
ATCTGTGCGGAGCCGAAATCTGGGAGGCGCCGCCGCACCCCCTCTAGCGGGCGCGGGGCGAAGCGGTGCG
GCGCCGGCAGGAAGGAAATGGGCGGGGAGGGCCTTCGTGCGTCGCCGCGCCGCCGTCCCCTTCTCCCTCT
CCAGCCTCGGGGCTGTCCGCGGGGGGACGGCTGCCTTCGGGGGGGACGGGGCAGGGCGGGGTTCGGCTTC
TGGCGTGTGACCGGCGGCTCTAGAGCCTCTGCTAACCATGTTCATGCCTTCTTCTTTTTCCTACAGCTCC
TGGGCAACGTGCTGGTTATTGTGCTGTCTCATCATTTTGGCAAAGAATTGCGGCCGTCTCAGGCCGAATT
CAAGCTTGCCACCATGGGGATCCTTCCCAGCCCTGGGATGCCTGCGCTGCTCTCCCTCGTGAGCCTTCTC
TCCGTGCTGCTGATGGGTTGCGTAGCTGAAACCGGTATCGAAGGCCGCAAGCCAACATGTGATGAAAAAT
ATGCAAACATCACTGTGGATTACTTATATAACAAGGAAACTAAATTATTTACAGCAAAGCTAAATGTTAA
TGAGAATGTGGAATGTGGAAACAATACTTGCACAAACAATGAGGTGCATAACCTTACAGAATGTAAAAAT
GCGTCTGTTTCCATATCTCATAATTCATGTACTGCTCCTGATAAGACATTAATATTAGATGTGCCACCAG
GGGTTGAAAAGTTTCAGTTACATGATTGTACACAAGTTGAAAAAGCAGATACTACTATTTGTTTAAAATG
GAAAAATATTGAAACCTTTACTTGTGATACACAGAATATTACCTACAGATTTCAGTGTGGTAATATGATA
TTTGATAATAAAGAAATTAAATTAGAAAACCTTGAACCCGAACATGAGTATAAGTGTGACTCAGAAATAC
TCTATAATAACCACAAGTTTACTAACGCAAGTAAAATTATTAAAACAGATTTTGGGAGTCCAGGAGAGGG
TACCGGCAGCGGCAAAATCGAAGAAGGTAAACTGGTAATCTGGATTAACGGCGATAAAGGCTATAACGGT
CTCGCTGAAGTCGGTAAGAAATTCGAGAAAGATACCGGAATTAAAGTCACCGTTGAGCATCCGGATAAAC
TGGAAGAGAAATTCCCACAGGTTGCGGCAACTGGCGATGGCCCTGACATTATCTTCTGGGCACACGACCG
CTTTGGTGGCTACGCTCAATCTGGCCTGTTGGCTGAAATCACCCCGGACAAAGCGTTCCAGGACAAGCTG
TATCCGTTTACCTGGGATGCCGTACGTTACAACGGCAAGCTGATTGCTTACCCGATCGCTGTTGAAGCGT
TATCGCTGATTTATAACAAAGATCTGCTGCCGAACCCGCCAAAAACCTGGGAAGAGATCCCGGCGCTGGA
TAAAGAACTGAAAGCGAAAGGTAAGAGCGCGCTGATGTTCAACCTGCAAGAACCGTACTTCACCTGGCCG
CTGATTGCTGCTGACGGGGGTTATGCGTTCAAGTATGAAAACGGCAAGTACGACATTAAAGACGTGGGCG
TGGATAACGCTGGCGCGAAAGCGGGTCTGACCTTCCTGGTTGACCTGATTAAAAACAAACACATGAATGC
AGACACCGATTACTCCATCGCAGAAGCTGCCTTTAATAAAGGCGAAACAGCGATGACCATCAACGGCCCG
TGGGCATGGTCCAACATCGACACCAGCAAAGTGAATTATGGTGTAACGGTACTGCCGACCTTCAAGGGTC
AACCATCCAAACCGTTCGTTGGCGTGCTGAGCGCAGGTATTAACGCCGCCAGTCCGAACAAAGAGCTGGC
AAAAGAGTTCCTCGAAAACTATCTGCTGACTGATGAAGGTCTGGAAGCGGTTAATAAAGACAAACCGCTG
GGTGCCGTAGCGCTGAAGTCTTACGAGGAAGAGTTGGCGAAAGATCCACGTATTGCCGCCACTATGGAAA
ACGCCCAGAAAGGTGAAATCATGCCGAACATCCCGCAGATGTCCGCTTTCTGGTATGCCGTGCGTACTGC
GGTGATCAACGCCGCCAGCGGTCGTCAGACTGTCGATGAAGCCCTGAAAGACGCGCAGACTGGCAGCGGC
AAGCACCACCATCACCATCACTAATGACTCGAGACTAGTATCGCGATAATTCACTCCTCAGGTGCAGGCT
GCCTATCAGAAGGTGGTGGCTGGTGTGGCCAATGCCCTGGCTCACAAATACCACTGAGATCTTTTTCCCT
CTGCCAAAAATTATGGGGACATCATGAAGCCCCTTGAGCATCTGACTTCTGGCTAATAAAGGAAATTTAT
TTTCATTGCAATAGTGTGTTGGAATTTTTTGTGTCTCTCACTCGGAAGGACATATGGGAGGGCAAATCAT
TTAAAACATCAGAATGAGTATTTGGTTTAGAGTTTGGCAACATATGCCCATATGCTGGCTGCCATGAACA
AAGGTTGGCTATAAAGAGGTCATCAGTATATGAAACAGCCCCCTGCTGTCCATTCCTTATTCCATAGAAA
AGCCTTGACTTGAGGTTAGATTTTTTTTATATTTTGTTTTGTGTTATTTTTTTCTTTAACATCCCTAAAA
TTTTCCTTACATGTTTTACTAGCCAGATTTTTCCTCCTCTCCTGACTACTCCCAGTCATAGCTGTCCCTC
TTCTCTTATGGAGATCCCTCGACCTGCAGCCCAAGCTTGGCGTAATCATGGTCATAGCTGTTTCCTGTGT
GAAATTGTTATCCGCTCACAATTCCACACAACATACGAGCCGGAAGCATAAAGTGTAAAGCCTGGGGTGC
CTAATGAGTGAGCTAACTCACATTAATTGCGTTGCGCTCACTGCCCGCTTTCCAGTCGGGAAACCTGTCG
TGCCAGCGGATCGATCCGCTGCATTAATGAATCGGCCAACGCGCGGGGAGAGGCGGTTTGCGTATTGGGC
GCTCTTCCGCTTCCTCGCTCACTGACTCGCTGCGCTCGGTCGTTCGGCTGCGGCGAGCGGTATCAGCTCA
CTCAAAGGCGGTAATACGGTTATCCACAGAATCAGGGGATAACGCAGGAAAGAACATGTGAGCAAAAGGC
CAGCAAAAGGCCAGGAACCGTAAAAAGGCCGCGTTGCTGGCGTTTTTCCATAGGCTCCGCCCCCCTGACG
AGCATCACAAAAATCGACGCTCAAGTCAGAGGTGGCGAAACCCGACAGGACTATAAAGATACCAGGCGTT
TCCCCCTGGAAGCTCCCTCGTGCGCTCTCCTGTTCCGACCCTGCCGCTTACCGGATACCTGTCCGCCTTT
CTCCCTTCGGGAAGCGTGGCGCTTTCTCATAGCTCACGCTGTAGGTATCTCAGTTCGGTGTAGGTCGTTC
GCTCCAAGCTGGGCTGTGTGCACGAACCCCCCGTTCAGCCCGACCGCTGCGCCTTATCCGGTAACTATCG
TCTTGAGTCCAACCCGGTAAGACACGACTTATCGCCACTGGCAGCAGCCACTGGTAACAGGATTAGCAGA
GCGAGGTATGTAGGCGGTGCTACAGAGTTCTTGAAGTGGTGGCCTAACTACGGCTACACTAGAAGAACAG
TATTTGGTATCTGCGCTCTGCTGAAGCCAGTTACCTTCGGAAAAAGAGTTGGTAGCTCTTGATCCGGCAA
ACAAACCACCGCTGGTAGCGGTGGTTTTTTTGTTTGCAAGCAGCAGATTACGCGCAGAAAAAAAGGATCT
CAAGAAGATCCTTTGATCTTTTCTACGGGGTCTGACGCTCAGTGGAACGAAAACTCACGTTAAGGGATTT
TGGTCATGAGATTATCAAAAAGGATCTTCACCTAGATCCTTTTAAATTAAAAATGAAGTTTTAAATCAAT
CTAAAGTATATATGAGTAAACTTGGTCTGACAGTTACCAATGCTTAATCAGTGAGGCACCTATCTCAGCG
ATCTGTCTATTTCGTTCATCCATAGTTGCCTGACTCCCCGTCGTGTAGATAACTACGATACGGGAGGGCT
TACCATCTGGCCCCAGTGCTGCAATGATACCGCGAGACCCACGCTCACCGGCTCCAGATTTATCAGCAAT
AAACCAGCCAGCCGGAAGGGCCGAGCGCAGAAGTGGTCCTGCAACTTTATCCGCCTCCATCCAGTCTATT
AATTGTTGCCGGGAAGCTAGAGTAAGTAGTTCGCCAGTTAATAGTTTGCGCAACGTTGTTGCCATTGCTA
CAGGCATCGTGGTGTCACGCTCGTCGTTTGGTATGGCTTCATTCAGCTCCGGTTCCCAACGATCAAGGCG
AGTTACATGATCCCCCATGTTGTGCAAAAAAGCGGTTAGCTCCTTCGGTCCTCCGATCGTTGTCAGAAGT
AAGTTGGCCGCAGTGTTATCACTCATGGTTATGGCAGCACTGCATAATTCTCTTACTGTCATGCCATCCG
TAAGATGCTTTTCTGTGACTGGTGAGTACTCAACCAAGTCATTCTGAGAATAGTGTATGCGGCGACCGAG
TTGCTCTTGCCCGGCGTCAATACGGGATAATACCGCGCCACATAGCAGAACTTTAAAAGTGCTCATCATT
GGAAAACGTTCTTCGGGGCGAAAACTCTCAAGGATCTTACCGCTGTTGAGATCCAGTTCGATGTAACCCA
CTCGTGCACCCAACTGATCTTCAGCATCTTTTACTTTCACCAGCGTTTCTGGGTGAGCAAAAACAGGAAG
GCAAAATGCCGCAAAAAAGGGAATAAGGGCGACACGGAAATGTTGAATACTCATACTCTTCCTTTTTCAA
TATTATTGAAGCATTTATCAGGGTTATTGTCTCATGAGCGGATACATATTTGAATGTATTTAGAAAAATA
AACAAATAGGGGTTCCGCGCACATTTCCCCGAAAAGTGCCACCTGGGTC
