>Addgene plasmid #247052 | pLEXm-hCD45d | depositor partial sequence | sequence record 485650 | Human CD45 domains 1 and 2 with C-terminally fused MBP and His6 for purification, 1761 bp
ATGGGGATCCTTCCCAGCCCTGGGATGCCTGCGCTGCTCTCCCTCGTGAGCCTTCTCTCCGTGCTGCTGA
TGGGTTGCGTAGCTGAAACCGGTATCGAAGGCCGCAAGCCAACATGTGATGAAAAATATGCAAACATCAC
TGTGGATTACTTATATAACAAGGAAACTAAATTATTTACAGCAAAGCTAAATGTTAATGAGAATGTGGAA
TGTGGAAACAATACTTGCACAAACAATGAGGTGCATAACCTTACAGAATGTAAAAATGCGTCTGTTTCCA
TATCTCATAATTCATGTACTGCTCCTGATAAGACATTAATATTAGATGTGCCACCAGGGGTTGAAAAGTT
TCAGTTACATGATTGTACACAAGTTGAAAAAGCAGATACTACTATTTGTTTAAAATGGAAAAATATTGAA
ACCTTTACTTGTGATACACAGAATATTACCTACAGATTTCAGTGTGGTAATATGATATTTGATAATAAAG
AAATTAAATTAGAAAACCTTGAACCCGAACATGAGTATAAGTGTGACTCAGAAATACTCTATAATAACCA
CAAGTTTACTAACGCAAGTAAAATTATTAAAACAGATTTTGGGAGTCCAGGAGAGGGTACCGGCAGCGGC
AAAATCGAAGAAGGTAAACTGGTAATCTGGATTAACGGCGATAAAGGCTATAACGGTCTCGCTGAAGTCG
GTAAGAAATTCGAGAAAGATACCGGAATTAAAGTCACCGTTGAGCATCCGGATAAACTGGAAGAGAAATT
CCCACAGGTTGCGGCAACTGGCGATGGCCCTGACATTATCTTCTGGGCACACGACCGCTTTGGTGGCTAC
GCTCAATCTGGCCTGTTGGCTGAAATCACCCCGGACAAAGCGTTCCAGGACAAGCTGTATCCGTTTACCT
GGGATGCCGTACGTTACAACGGCAAGCTGATTGCTTACCCGATCGCTGTTGAAGCGTTATCGCTGATTTA
TAACAAAGATCTGCTGCCGAACCCGCCAAAAACCTGGGAAGAGATCCCGGCGCTGGATAAAGAACTGAAA
GCGAAAGGTAAGAGCGCGCTGATGTTCAACCTGCAAGAACCGTACTTCACCTGGCCGCTGATTGCTGCTG
ACGGGGGTTATGCGTTCAAGTATGAAAACGGCAAGTACGACATTAAAGACGTGGGCGTGGATAACGCTGG
CGCGAAAGCGGGTCTGACCTTCCTGGTTGACCTGATTAAAAACAAACACATGAATGCAGACACCGATTAC
TCCATCGCAGAAGCTGCCTTTAATAAAGGCGAAACAGCGATGACCATCAACGGCCCGTGGGCATGGTCCA
ACATCGACACCAGCAAAGTGAATTATGGTGTAACGGTACTGCCGACCTTCAAGGGTCAACCATCCAAACC
GTTCGTTGGCGTGCTGAGCGCAGGTATTAACGCCGCCAGTCCGAACAAAGAGCTGGCAAAAGAGTTCCTC
GAAAACTATCTGCTGACTGATGAAGGTCTGGAAGCGGTTAATAAAGACAAACCGCTGGGTGCCGTAGCGC
TGAAGTCTTACGAGGAAGAGTTGGCGAAAGATCCACGTATTGCCGCCACTATGGAAAACGCCCAGAAAGG
TGAAATCATGCCGAACATCCCGCAGATGTCCGCTTTCTGGTATGCCGTGCGTACTGCGGTGATCAACGCC
GCCAGCGGTCGTCAGACTGTCGATGAAGCCCTGAAAGACGCGCAGACTGGCAGCGGCAAGCACCACCATC
ACCATCACTAA
